>Addgene plasmid #75088 | pMSCV-Zeo | depositor full sequence | sequence record 142014 | pMSCV-Zeo sequence 6017 bps
TGAAAGACCCCACCTGTAGGTTTGGCAAGCTAGCTTAAGTAACGCCATTTTGCAAGGCATGGAAAATACA
TAACTGAGAATAGAGAAGTTCAGATCAAGGTTAGGAACAGAGAGACAGCAGAATATGGGCCAAACAGGAT
ATCTGTGGTAAGCAGTTCCTGCCCCGGCTCAGGGCCAAGAACAGATGGTCCCCAGATGCGGTCCCGCCCT
CAGCAGTTTCTAGAGAACCATCAGATGTTTCCAGGGTGCCCCAAGGACCTGAAATGACCCTGTGCCTTAT
TTGAACTAACCAATCAGTTCGCTTCTCGCTTCTGTTCGCGCGCTTCTGCTCCCCGAGCTCAATAAAAGAG
CCCACAACCCCTCACTCGGCGCGCCAGTCCTCCGATAGACTGCGTCGCCCGGGTACCCGTATTCCCAATA
AAGCCTCTTGCTGTTTGCATCCGAATCGTGGACTCGCTGATCCTTGGGAGGGTCTCCTCAGATTGATTGA
CTGCCCACCTCGGGGGTCTTTCATTTGGAGGTTCCACCGAGATTTGGAGACCCCTGCCCAGGGACCACCG
ACCCCCCCGCCGGGAGGTAAGCTGGCCAGCGGTCGTTTCGTGTCTGTCTCTGTCTTTGTGCGTGTTTGTG
CCGGCATCTAATGTTTGCGCCTGCGTCTGTACTAGTTAGCTAACTAGCTCTGTATCTGGCGGACCCGTGG
TGGAACTGACGAGTTCTGAACACCCGGCCGCAACCCTGGGAGACGTCCCAGGGACTTTGGGGGCCGTTTT
TGTGGCCCGACCTGAGGAAGGGAGTCGATGTGGAATCCGACCCCGTCAGGATATGTGGTTCTGGTAGGAG
ACGAGAACCTAAAACAGTTCCCGCCTCCGTCTGAATTTTTGCTTTCGGTTTGGAACCGAAGCCGCGCGTC
TTGTCTGCTGCAGCGCTGCAGCATCGTTCTGTGTTGTCTCTGTCTGACTGTGTTTCTGTATTTGTCTGAA
AATTAGGGCCAGACTGTTACCACTCCCTTAAGTTTGACCTTAGGTCACTGGAAAGATGTCGAGCGGATCG
CTCACAACCAGTCGGTAGATGTCAAGAAGAGACGTTGGGTTACCTTCTGCTCTGCAGAATGGCCAACCTT
TAACGTCGGATGGCCGCGAGACGGCACCTTTAACCGAGACCTCATCACCCAGGTTAAGATCAAGGTCTTT
TCACCTGGCCCGCATGGACACCCAGACCAGGTCCCCTACATCGTGACCTGGGAAGCCTTGGCTTTTGACC
CCCCTCCCTGGGTCAAGCCCTTTGTACACCCTAAGCCTCCGCCTCCTCTTCCTCCATCCGCCCCGTCTCT
CCCCCTTGAACCTCCTCGTTCGACCCCGCCTCGATCCTCCCTTTATCCAGCCCTCACTCCTTCTCTAGGC
GCCGGAATTAGATCTCTCGAGGTTAACGAATTCTACCGGGTAGGGGAGGCGCTTTTCCCAAGGCAGTCTG
GAGCATGCGCTTTAGCAGCCCCGCTGGGCACTTGGCGCTACACAAGTGGCCTCTGGCCTCGCACACATTC
CACATCCACCGGTAGGCGCCAACCGGCTCCGTTCTTTGGTGGCCCCTTCGCGCCACCTTCTACTCCTCCC
CTAGTCAGGAAGTTCCCCCCCGCCCCGCAGCTCGCGTCGTGCAGGACGTGACAAATGGAAGTAGCACGTC
TCACTAGTCTCGTGCAGATGGACAGCACCGCTGAGCAATGGAAGCGGGTAGGCCTTTGGGGCAGCGGCCA
ATAGCAGCTTTGCTCCTTCGCTTTCTGGGCTCAGAGGCTGGGAAGGGGTGGGTCCGGGGGCGGGCTCAGG
GGCGGGCTCAGGGGCGGGGCGGGCGCCCGAAGGTCCTCCGGAGGCCCGGCATTCTGCACGCTTCAAAAGC
GCACGTCTGCCGCGCTGTTCTCCTCTTCCTCATCTCCGGGCCTTTCGACCTGCAGCCCAAGCTTACCATG
GCCAAGTTGACCAGTGCCGTTCCGGTGCTCACCGCGCGCGACGTCGCCGGAGCGGTCGAGTTCTGGACCG
ACCGGCTCGGGTTCTCCCGGGACTTCGTGGAGGACGACTTCGCCGGTGTGGTCCGGGACGACGTGACCCT
GTTCATCAGCGCGGTCCAGGACCAGGTGGTGCCGGACAACACCCTGGCCTGGGTGTGGGTGCGCGGCCTG
GACGAGCTGTACGCCGAGTGGTCGGAGGTCGTGTCCACGAACTTCCGGGACGCCTCCGGGCCGGCCATGA
CCGAGATCGGCGAGCAGCCGTGGGGGCGGGAGTTCGCCCTGCGCGACCCGGCCGGCAACTGCGTGCACTT
CGTGGCCGAGGAGCAGGACTGAATCGATAAAATAAAAGATTTTATTTAGTCTCCAGAAAAAGGGGGGAAT
GAAAGACCCCACCTGTAGGTTTGGCAAGCTAGCTTAAGTAACGCCATTTTGCAAGGCATGGAAAATACAT
AACTGAGAATAGAGAAGTTCAGATCAAGGTTAGGAACAGAGAGACAGCAGAATATGGGCCAAACAGGATA
TCTGTGGTAAGCAGTTCCTGCCCCGGCTCAGGGCCAAGAACAGATGGTCCCCAGATGCGGTCCCGCCCTC
AGCAGTTTCTAGAGAACCATCAGATGTTTCCAGGGTGCCCCAAGGACCTGAAATGACCCTGTGCCTTATT
TGAACTAACCAATCAGTTCGCTTCTCGCTTCTGTTCGCGCGCTTCTGCTCCCCGAGCTCAATAAAAGAGC
CCACAACCCCTCACTCGGCGCGCCAGTCCTCCGATAGACTGCGTCGCCCGGGTACCCGTGTATCCAATAA
ACCCTCTTGCAGTTGCATCCGACTTGTGGTCTCGCTGTTCCTTGGGAGGGTCTCCTCTGAGTGATTGACT
ACCCGTCAGCGGGGGTCTTTCATGGGTAACAGTTTCTTGAAGTTGGAGAACAACATTCTGAGGGTAGGAG
TCGAATATTAAGTAATCCTGACTCAATTAGCCACTGTTTTGAATCCACATACTCCAATACTCCTGAAATA
GTTCATTATGGACAGCGCAGAAGAGCTGGGGAGAATTAATTCGTAATCATGGTCATAGCTGTTTCCTGTG
TGAAATTGTTATCCGCTCACAATTCCACACAACATACGAGCCGGAAGCATAAAGTGTAAAGCCTGGGGTG
CCTAATGAGTGAGCTAACTCACATTAATTGCGTTGCGCTCACTGCCCGCTTTCCAGTCGGGAAACCTGTC
GTGCCAGCTGCATTAATGAATCGGCCAACGCGCGGGGAGAGGCGGTTTGCGTATTGGGCGCTCTTCCGCT
TCCTCGCTCACTGACTCGCTGCGCTCGGTCGTTCGGCTGCGGCGAGCGGTATCAGCTCACTCAAAGGCGG
TAATACGGTTATCCACAGAATCAGGGGATAACGCAGGAAAGAACATGTGAGCAAAAGGCCAGCAAAAGGC
CAGGAACCGTAAAAAGGCCGCGTTGCTGGCGTTTTTCCATAGGCTCCGCCCCCCTGACGAGCATCACAAA
AATCGACGCTCAAGTCAGAGGTGGCGAAACCCGACAGGACTATAAAGATACCAGGCGTTTCCCCCTGGAA
GCTCCCTCGTGCGCTCTCCTGTTCCGACCCTGCCGCTTACCGGATACCTGTCCGCCTTTCTCCCTTCGGG
AAGCGTGGCGCTTTCTCATAGCTCACGCTGTAGGTATCTCAGTTCGGTGTAGGTCGTTCGCTCCAAGCTG
GGCTGTGTGCACGAACCCCCCGTTCAGCCCGACCGCTGCGCCTTATCCGGTAACTATCGTCTTGAGTCCA
ACCCGGTAAGACACGACTTATCGCCACTGGCAGCAGCCACTGGTAACAGGATTAGCAGAGCGAGGTATGT
AGGCGGTGCTACAGAGTTCTTGAAGTGGTGGCCTAACTACGGCTACACTAGAAGGACAGTATTTGGTATC
TGCGCTCTGCTGAAGCCAGTTACCTTCGGAAAAAGAGTTGGTAGCTCTTGATCCGGCAAACAAACCACCG
CTGGTAGCGGTGGTTTTTTTGTTTGCAAGCAGCAGATTACGCGCAGAAAAAAAGGATCTCAAGAAGATCC
TTTGATCTTTTCTACGGGGTCTGACGCTCAGTGGAACGAAAACTCACGTTAAGGGATTTTGGTCATGAGA
TTATCAAAAAGGATCTTCACCTAGATCCTTTTAAATTAAAAATGAAGTTTTAAATCAATCTAAAGTATAT
ATGAGTAAACTTGGTCTGACAGTTACCAATGCTTAATCAGTGAGGCACCTATCTCAGCGATCTGTCTATT
TCGTTCATCCATAGTTGCCTGACTCCCCGTCGTGTAGATAACTACGATACGGGAGGGCTTACCATCTGGC
CCCAGTGCTGCAATGATACCGCGAGACCCACGCTCACCGGCTCCAGATTTATCAGCAATAAACCAGCCAG
CCGGAAGGGCCGAGCGCAGAAGTGGTCCTGCAACTTTATCCGCCTCCATCCAGTCTATTAATTGTTGCCG
GGAAGCTAGAGTAAGTAGTTCGCCAGTTAATAGTTTGCGCAACGTTGTTGCCATTGCTACAGGCATCGTG
GTGTCACGCTCGTCGTTTGGTATGGCTTCATTCAGCTCCGGTTCCCAACGATCAAGGCGAGTTACATGAT
CCCCCATGTTGTGCAAAAAAGCGGTTAGCTCCTTCGGTCCTCCGATCGTTGTCAGAAGTAAGTTGGCCGC
AGTGTTATCACTCATGGTTATGGCAGCACTGCATAATTCTCTTACTGTCATGCCATCCGTAAGATGCTTT
TCTGTGACTGGTGAGTACTCAACCAAGTCATTCTGAGAATAGTGTATGCGGCGACCGAGTTGCTCTTGCC
CGGCGTCAATACGGGATAATACCGCGCCACATAGCAGAACTTTAAAAGTGCTCATCATTGGAAAACGTTC
TTCGGGGCGAAAACTCTCAAGGATCTTACCGCTGTTGAGATCCAGTTCGATGTAACCCACTCGTGCACCC
AACTGATCTTCAGCATCTTTTACTTTCACCAGCGTTTCTGGGTGAGCAAAAACAGGAAGGCAAAATGCCG
CAAAAAAGGGAATAAGGGCGACACGGAAATGTTGAATACTCATACTCTTCCTTTTTCAATATTATTGAAG
CATTTATCAGGGTTATTGTCTCATGAGCGGATACATATTTGAATGTATTTAGAAAAATAAACAAATAGGG
GTTCCGCGCACATTTCCCCGAAAAGTGCCACCTGACGTCTAAGAAACCATTATTATCATGACATTAACCT
ATAAAAATAGGCGTATCACGAGGCCCTTTCGTCTCGCGCGTTTCGGTGATGACGGTGAAAACCTCTGACA
CATGCAGCTCCCGGAGACGGTCACAGCTTGTCTGTAAGCGGATGCCGGGAGCAGACAAGCCCGTCAGGGC
GCGTCAGCGGGTGTTGGCGGGTGTCGGGGCTGGCTTAACTATGCGGCATCAGAGCAGATTGTACTGAGAG
TGCACCATATGCGGTGTGAAATACCGCACAGATGCGTAAGGAGAAAATACCGCATCAGGCGCCATTCGCC
ATTCAGGCTGCGCAACTGTTGGGAAGGGCGATCGGTGCGGGCCTCTTCGCTATTACGCCAGCTGGCGAAA
GGGGGATGTGCTGCAAGGCGATTAAGTTGGGTAACGCCAGGGTTTTCCCAGTCACGACGTTGTAAAACGA
CGGCGCAAGGAATGGTGCATGCAAGGAGATGGCGCCCAACAGTCCCCCGGCCACGGGGCCTGCCACCATA
CCCACGCCGAAACAAGCGCTCATGAGCCCGAAGTGGCGAGCCCGATCTTCCCCATCGGTGATGTCGGCGA
TATAGGCGCCAGCAACCGCACCTGTGGCGCCGGTGATGCCGGCCACGATGCGTCCGGCGTAGAGGCGATT
AGTCCAATTTGTTAAAGACAGGATATCAGTGGTCCAGGCTCTAGTTTTGACTCAACAATATCACCAGCTG
AAGCCTATAGAGTACGAGCCATAGATAAAATAAAAGATTTTATTTAGTCTCCAGAAAAAGGGGGGAA
Features (pLannotate 1.2.2; 18 found; start..end, strand, type, name):
    579..920     +  misc_feature   MESV Ψ: packaging signal of murine embryonic stem cell virus
    987..1403    +  CDS            gag (truncated): truncated Moloney murine leukemia virus (MMLV) gag gene lacking the start codon
   1438..1937    +  promoter       PGK promoter: mouse phosphoglycerate kinase 1 promoter
   1958..2332    +  CDS            BleoR: antibiotic-binding protein; Sh ble from Streptoalloteichus hindustanus; confers resistance to bleomycin, phleomycin, and Zeocin™
   2379..2893    +  LTR            3' LTR: 3' long terminal repeat from murine embryonic stem cell virus
   3086..3102    -  protein_bind   lac operator: The lac repressor binds to the lac operator to inhibit transcription in E. coli. This inhibition can be relieved by adding lactose or isopropyl-β-D-thiogalactopyranoside (IPTG). lac repressor encoded by lacI
   3110..3140    -  promoter       lac promoter: promoter for the E. coli lac operon
   3155..3176    -  protein_bind   CAP binding site: CAP binding activates transcription in the presence of cAMP. E. coli catabolite activator protein
   3189..3281    -  CDS            lacI (fragment): lac repressor; lacI; The lac repressor binds to the lac operator to inhibit transcription in E. coli. This inhibition can be relieved by adding lactose or isopropyl-β-D-thiogalactopyranoside (IPTG).
   3464..4052    -  rep_origin     ori: high-copy-number ColE1/pMB1/pBR322/pUC origin of replication
   4223..5083    -  CDS            AmpR: β-lactamase; bla; confers resistance to ampicillin, carbenicillin, and related antibiotics
   5084..5188    -  promoter       AmpR promoter: bla
   5283..5318    +  CDS            rop (fragment): Rop protein, which maintains plasmids at low copy number; rop
   5420..5519    +  misc_feature   bom (fragment): basis of mobility region from pBR322
   5525..5674    -  CDS            lacZα (fragment): LacZα fragment of β-galactosidase; lacZ fragment
   5674..5875    -  CDS            TcR (fragment): tetracycline efflux protein; tet; confers resistance to tetracycline
   5876..5974    +  CDS            env (fragment): murine leukemia virus gPr80 envelope polyprotein precursor; env; proteolytically cleaved into gp70SU and p15TM subunits
   6016..515     +  LTR            5' LTR (across the origin): 5' long terminal repeat from murine embryonic stem cell virus
