>Addgene plasmid #75088 | pMSCV-Zeo | addgene full sequence | sequence record 443893 | Addgene NGS Result
AATATTCGACTCCTACCCTCAGAATGTTGTTCTCCAACTTCAAGAAACTGTTACCCATGAAAGACCCCCG
CTGACGGGTAGTCAATCACTCAGAGGAGACCCTCCCAAGGAACAGCGAGACCACAAGTCGGATGCAACTG
CAAGAGGGTTTATTGGATACACGGGTACCCGGGCGACGCAGTCTATCGGAGGACTGGCGCGCCGAGTGAG
GGGTTGTGGGCTCTTTTATTGAGCTCGGGGAGCAGAAGCGCGCGAACAGAAGCGAGAAGCGAACTGATTG
GTTAGTTCAAATAAGGCACAGGGTCATTTCAGGTCCTTGGGGCACCCTGGAAACATCTGATGGTTCTCTA
GAAACTGCTGAGGGCGGGACCGCATCTGGGGACCATCTGTTCTTGGCCCTGAGCCGGGGCAGGAACTGCT
TACCACAGATATCCTGTTTGGCCCATATTCTGCTGTCTCTCTGTTCCTAACCTTGATCTGAACTTCTCTA
TTCTCAGTTATGTATTTTCCATGCCTTGCAAAATGGCGTTACTTAAGCTAGCTTGCCAAACCTACAGGTG
GGGTCTTTCATTCCCCCCTTTTTCTGGAGACTAAATAAAATCTTTTATTTTATCGATTCAGTCCTGCTCC
TCGGCCACGAAGTGCACGCAGTTGCCGGCCGGGTCGCGCAGGGCGAACTCCCGCCCCCACGGCTGCTCGC
CGATCTCGGTCATGGCCGGCCCGGAGGCGTCCCGGAAGTTCGTGGACACGACCTCCGACCACTCGGCGTA
CAGCTCGTCCAGGCCGCGCACCCACACCCAGGCCAGGGTGTTGTCCGGCACCACCTGGTCCTGGACCGCG
CTGATGAACAGGGTCACGTCGTCCCGGACCACACCGGCGAAGTCGTCCTCCACGAAGTCCCGGGAGAACC
CGAGCCGGTCGGTCCAGAACTCGACCGCTCCGGCGACGTCGCGCGCGGTGAGCACCGGAACGGCACTGGT
CAACTTGGCCATGGTAAGCTTGGGCTGCAGGTCGAAAGGCCCGGAGATGAGGAAGAGGAGAACAGCGCGG
CAGACGTGCGCTTTTGAAGCGTGCAGAATGCCGGGCCTCCGGAGGACCTTCGGGCGCCCGCCCCGCCCCT
GAGCCCGCCCCTGAGCCCGCCCCCGGACCCACCCCTTCCCAGCCTCTGAGCCCAGAAAGCGAAGGAGCAA
AGCTGCTATTGGCCGCTGCCCCAAAGGCCTACCCGCTTCCATTGCTCAGCGGTGCTGTCCATCTGCACGA
GACTAGTGAGACGTGCTACTTCCATTTGTCACGTCCTGCACGACGCGAGCTGCGGGGCGGGGGGGAACTT
CCTGACTAGGGGAGGAGTAGAAGGTGGCGCGAAGGGGCCACCAAAGAACGGAGCCGGTTGGCGCCTACCG
GTGGATGTGGAATGTGTGCGAGGCCAGAGGCCACTTGTGTAGCGCCAAGTGCCCAGCGGGGCTGCTAAAG
CGCATGCTCCAGACTGCCTTGGGAAAAGCGCCTCCCCTACCCGGTAGAATTCGTTAACCTCGAGAGATCT
AATTCCGGCGCCTAGAGAAGGAGTGAGGGCTGGATAAAGGGAGGATCGAGGCGGGGTCGAACGAGGAGGT
TCAAGGGGGAGAGACGGGGCGGATGGAGGAAGAGGAGGCGGAGGCTTAGGGTGTACAAAGGGCTTGACCC
AGGGAGGGGGGTCAAAAGCCAAGGCTTCCCAGGTCACGATGTAGGGGACCTGGTCTGGGTGTCCATGCGG
GCCAGGTGAAAAGACCTTGATCTTAACCTGGGTGATGAGGTCTCGGTTAAAGGTGCCGTCTCGCGGCCAT
CCGACGTTAAAGGTTGGCCATTCTGCAGAGCAGAAGGTAACCCAACGTCTCTTCTTGACATCTACCGACT
GGTTGTGAGCGATCCGCTCGACATCTTTCCAGTGACCTAAGGTCAAACTTAAGGGAGTGGTAACAGTCTG
GCCCTAATTTTCAGACAAATACAGAAACACAGTCAGACAGAGACAACACAGAACGATGCTGCAGCGCTGC
AGCAGACAAGACGCGCGGCTTCGGTTCCAAACCGAAAGCAAAAATTCAGACGGAGGCGGGAACTGTTTTA
GGTTCTCGTCTCCTACCAGAACCACATATCCTGACGGGGTCGGATTCCACATCGACTCCCTTCCTCAGGT
CGGGCCACAAAAACGGCCCCCAAAGTCCCTGGGACGTCTCCCAGGGTTGCGGCCGGGTGTTCAGAACTCG
TCAGTTCCACCACGGGTCCGCCAGATACAGAGCTAGTTAGCTAACTAGTACAGACGCAGGCGCAAACATT
AGATGCCGGCACAAACACGCACAAAGACAGAGACAGACACGAAACGACCGCTGGCCAGCTTACCTCCCGG
CGGGGGGGTCGGTGGTCCCTGGGCAGGGGTCTCCAAATCTCGGTGGAACCTCCAAATGAAAGACCCCCGA
GGTGGGCAGTCAATCAATCTGAGGAGACCCTCCCAAGGATCAGCGAGTCCACGATTCGGATGCAAACAGC
AAGAGGCTTTATTGGGAATACGGGTACCCGGGCGACGCAGTCTATCGGAGGACTGGCGCGCCGAGTGAGG
GGTTGTGGGCTCTTTTATTGAGCTCGGGGAGCAGAAGCGCGCGAACAGAAGCGAGAAGCGAACTGATTGG
TTAGTTCAAATAAGGCACAGGGTCATTTCAGGTCCTTGGGGCACCCTGGAAACATCTGATGGTTCTCTAG
AAACTGCTGAGGGCGGGACCGCATCTGGGGACCATCTGTTCTTGGCCCTGAGCCGGGGCAGGAACTGCTT
ACCACAGATATCCTGTTTGGCCCATATTCTGCTGTCTCTCTGTTCCTAACCTTGATCTGAACTTCTCTAT
TCTCAGTTATGTATTTTCCATGCCTTGCAAAATGGCGTTACTTAAGCTAGCTTGCCAAACCTACAGGTGG
GGTCTTTCATTCCCCCCTTTTTCTGGAGACTAAATAAAATCTTTTATTTTATCTATGGCTCGTACTCTAT
AGGCTTCAGCTGGTGATATTGTTGAGTCAAAACTAGAGCCTGGACCACTGATATCCTGTCTTTAACAAAT
TGGACTAATCGCCTCTACGCCGGACGCATCGTGGCCGGCATCACCGGCGCCACAGGTGCGGTTGCTGGCG
CCTATATCGCCGACATCACCGATGGGGAAGATCGGGCTCGCCACTTCGGGCTCATGAGCGCTTGTTTCGG
CGTGGGTATGGTGGCAGGCCCCGTGGCCGGGGGACTGTTGGGCGCCATCTCCTTGCATGCACCATTCCTT
GCGCCGTCGTTTTACAACGTCGTGACTGGGAAAACCCTGGCGTTACCCAACTTAATCGCCTTGCAGCACA
TCCCCCTTTCGCCAGCTGGCGTAATAGCGAAGAGGCCCGCACCGATCGCCCTTCCCAACAGTTGCGCAGC
CTGAATGGCGAATGGCGCCTGATGCGGTATTTTCTCCTTACGCATCTGTGCGGTATTTCACACCGCATAT
GGTGCACTCTCAGTACAATCTGCTCTGATGCCGCATAGTTAAGCCAGCCCCGACACCCGCCAACACCCGC
TGACGCGCCCTGACGGGCTTGTCTGCTCCCGGCATCCGCTTACAGACAAGCTGTGACCGTCTCCGGGAGC
TGCATGTGTCAGAGGTTTTCACCGTCATCACCGAAACGCGCGAGACGAAAGGGCCTCGTGATACGCCTAT
TTTTATAGGTTAATGTCATGATAATAATGGTTTCTTAGACGTCAGGTGGCACTTTTCGGGGAAATGTGCG
CGGAACCCCTATTTGTTTATTTTTCTAAATACATTCAAATATGTATCCGCTCATGAGACAATAACCCTGA
TAAATGCTTCAATAATATTGAAAAAGGAAGAGTATGAGTATTCAACATTTCCGTGTCGCCCTTATTCCCT
TTTTTGCGGCATTTTGCCTTCCTGTTTTTGCTCACCCAGAAACGCTGGTGAAAGTAAAAGATGCTGAAGA
TCAGTTGGGTGCACGAGTGGGTTACATCGAACTGGATCTCAACAGCGGTAAGATCCTTGAGAGTTTTCGC
CCCGAAGAACGTTTTCCAATGATGAGCACTTTTAAAGTTCTGCTATGTGGCGCGGTATTATCCCGTATTG
ACGCCGGGCAAGAGCAACTCGGTCGCCGCATACACTATTCTCAGAATGACTTGGTTGAGTACTCACCAGT
CACAGAAAAGCATCTTACGGATGGCATGACAGTAAGAGAATTATGCAGTGCTGCCATAACCATGAGTGAT
AACACTGCGGCCAACTTACTTCTGACAACGATCGGAGGACCGAAGGAGCTAACCGCTTTTTTGCACAACA
TGGGGGATCATGTAACTCGCCTTGATCGTTGGGAACCGGAGCTGAATGAAGCCATACCAAACGACGAGCG
TGACACCACGATGCCTGTAGCAATGGCAACAACGTTGCGCAAACTATTAACTGGCGAACTACTTACTCTA
GCTTCCCGGCAACAATTAATAGACTGGATGGAGGCGGATAAAGTTGCAGGACCACTTCTGCGCTCGGCCC
TTCCGGCTGGCTGGTTTATTGCTGATAAATCTGGAGCCGGTGAGCGTGGGTCTCGCGGTATCATTGCAGC
ACTGGGGCCAGATGGTAAGCCCTCCCGTATCGTAGTTATCTACACGACGGGGAGTCAGGCAACTATGGAT
GAACGAAATAGACAGATCGCTGAGATAGGTGCCTCACTGATTAAGCATTGGTAACTGTCAGACCAAGTTT
ACTCATATATACTTTAGATTGATTTAAAACTTCATTTTTAATTTAAAAGGATCTAGGTGAAGATCCTTTT
TGATAATCTCATGACCAAAATCCCTTAACGTGAGTTTTCGTTCCACTGAGCGTCAGACCCCGTAGAAAAG
ATCAAAGGATCTTCTTGAGATCCTTTTTTTCTGCGCGTAATCTGCTGCTTGCAAACAAAAAAACCACCGC
TACCAGCGGTGGTTTGTTTGCCGGATCAAGAGCTACCAACTCTTTTTCCGAAGGTAACTGGCTTCAGCAG
AGCGCAGATACCAAATACTGTTCTTCTAGTGTAGCCGTAGTTAGGCCACCACTTCAAGAACTCTGTAGCA
CCGCCTACATACCTCGCTCTGCTAATCCTGTTACCAGTGGCTGCTGCCAGTGGCGATAAGTCGTGTCTTA
CCGGGTTGGACTCAAGACGATAGTTACCGGATAAGGCGCAGCGGTCGGGCTGAACGGGGGGTTCGTGCAC
ACAGCCCAGCTTGGAGCGAACGACCTACACCGAACTGAGATACCTACAGCGTGAGCTATGAGAAAGCGCC
ACGCTTCCCGAAGGGAGAAAGGCGGACAGGTATCCGGTAAGCGGCAGGGTCGGAACAGGAGAGCGCACGA
GGGAGCTTCCAGGGGGAAACGCCTGGTATCTTTATAGTCCTGTCGGGTTTCGCCACCTCTGACTTGAGCG
TCGATTTTTGTGATGCTCGTCAGGGGGGCGGAGCCTATGGAAAAACGCCAGCAACGCGGCCTTTTTACGG
TTCCTGGCCTTTTGCTGGCCTTTTGCTCACATGTTCTTTCCTGCGTTATCCCCTGATTCTGTGGATAACC
GTATTACCGCCTTTGAGTGAGCTGATACCGCTCGCCGCAGCCGAACGACCGAGCGCAGCGAGTCAGTGAG
CGAGGAAGCGGAAGAGCGCCCAATACGCAAACCGCCTCTCCCCGCGCGTTGGCCGATTCATTAATGCAGC
TGGCACGACAGGTTTCCCGACTGGAAAGCGGGCAGTGAGCGCAACGCAATTAATGTGAGTTAGCTCACTC
ATTAGGCACCCCAGGCTTTACACTTTATGCTTCCGGCTCGTATGTTGTGTGGAATTGTGAGCGGATAACA
ATTTCACAATTCTCCCCAGCTCTTTCTGCGCTGTCCATAATGAACTATTTCAGGAGTATTGGAGTATGTG
GATTCAAAACAGTGGCTAATTGAGTCAGGATTACTT
Features (pLannotate 1.2.2; 18 found; start..end, strand, type, name):
     57..571     -  LTR            3' LTR: 3' long terminal repeat from murine embryonic stem cell virus
    618..992     -  CDS            BleoR: antibiotic-binding protein; Sh ble from Streptoalloteichus hindustanus; confers resistance to bleomycin, phleomycin, and Zeocin™
   1013..1512    -  promoter       PGK promoter: mouse phosphoglycerate kinase 1 promoter
   1547..1963    -  CDS            gag (truncated): truncated Moloney murine leukemia virus (MMLV) gag gene lacking the start codon
   2030..2371    -  misc_feature   MESV Ψ: packaging signal of murine embryonic stem cell virus
   2435..2951    -  LTR            5' LTR: 5' long terminal repeat from murine embryonic stem cell virus
   2993..3091    -  CDS            env (fragment): murine leukemia virus gPr80 envelope polyprotein precursor; env; proteolytically cleaved into gp70SU and p15TM subunits
   3092..3293    +  CDS            TcR (fragment): tetracycline efflux protein; tet; confers resistance to tetracycline
   3293..3442    +  CDS            lacZα (fragment): LacZα fragment of β-galactosidase; lacZ fragment
   3448..3547    -  misc_feature   bom (fragment): basis of mobility region from pBR322
   3649..3684    -  CDS            rop (fragment): Rop protein, which maintains plasmids at low copy number; rop
   3779..3883    +  promoter       AmpR promoter: bla
   3884..4744    +  CDS            AmpR: β-lactamase; bla; confers resistance to ampicillin, carbenicillin, and related antibiotics
   4915..5503    +  rep_origin     ori: high-copy-number ColE1/pMB1/pBR322/pUC origin of replication
   5686..5778    +  CDS            lacI (fragment): lac repressor; lacI; The lac repressor binds to the lac operator to inhibit transcription in E. coli. This inhibition can be relieved by adding lactose or isopropyl-β-D-thiogalactopyranoside (IPTG).
   5791..5812    +  protein_bind   CAP binding site: CAP binding activates transcription in the presence of cAMP. E. coli catabolite activator protein
   5827..5857    +  promoter       lac promoter: promoter for the E. coli lac operon
   5865..5881    +  protein_bind   lac operator: The lac repressor binds to the lac operator to inhibit transcription in E. coli. This inhibition can be relieved by adding lactose or isopropyl-β-D-thiogalactopyranoside (IPTG). lac repressor encoded by lacI
