[The description below was written by a language model from this plasmid's Addgene catalogue record, the feature table of its GenBank file and pLannotate feature annotations shown in this document.]
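Description:
pMSCV-Zeo is an empty murine stem cell virus (MSCV) retroviral backbone for gene transfer into mammalian cells. It was derived from the commercial pMSCV-puromycin vector by exchanging the puromycin resistance gene for a zeocin marker through the HindIII and ClaI sites. In bacteria it is maintained by a high-copy ColE1/pUC-type origin and selected with ampicillin through the bla gene and its own promoter. The plasmid backbone also carries non-functional remnants of earlier cloning vectors: fragments of env, TcR, lacZα, bom, rop and lacI, together with a lac promoter/operator region.

The retroviral unit is bounded by 5' and 3' long terminal repeats annotated as murine embryonic stem cell virus type. Downstream of the 5' LTR lie the Ψ packaging signal and a truncated MMLV gag segment lacking its start codon, an arrangement that typically extends the packaging signal and improves encapsidation of the genomic RNA without producing Gag protein. There is no insert. A gene of interest would normally be cloned in the short interval between the gag segment and the internal promoter, where the 5' LTR would drive it, although the record does not list the cloning sites. A mouse PGK promoter then drives BleoR (Sh ble), allowing zeocin selection of transduced cells. Because the plasmid contains no functional gag, pol or env genes, these must be supplied in trans by a packaging system to generate replication-defective virus.

Two full-length sequences are on file, a depositor version of 6,017 nt and a sequencing-derived version of 5,986 nt. They show the same features in the same order but in opposite orientations. The GenBank record covers only an 861 bp stretch around the PGK promoter.
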