Addgene plasmid #75088: pMSCV-Zeo
Purpose: (Empty Backbone) retrovirus-mediated gene transfer into mammalian cells
Depositing lab: David Mu. Depositing organization: Cold Spring Harbor Laboratory. Publication: Oncogenic cooperation and coamplification of developmental transcription factor genes in lung cancer. Kendall J, Liu Q, Bakleh A, Krasnitz A, Nguyen KC, Lakshmi B, Gerald WL, Powers S, Mu D. Proc Natl Acad Sci U S A. 2007 Oct 16;104(42):16663-8. Epub 2007 Oct 9. 10.1073/pnas.0708286104 PubMed 17925434.
Backbone
  Vector backbone: pMSCV-puromycin
  Backbone manufacturer: Clontech
  Modifications to backbone: replaced the puromycin resistant gene with the zeocin marker using HindIII and ClaI sites
  Vector type: Mammalian Expression, Retroviral
  Selectable markers: Zeocin
Growth in bacteria
  Bacterial resistance: Ampicillin, 100 μg/mL
  Growth temperature: 37°C
  Growth strain: NEB Stable
  Copy number: Unknown
Gene/Insert
  Cloning method: Restriction Enzyme
Terms and licenses: Academic/Nonprofit Terms; Industry Terms: Not Available to Industry
How to cite: pMSCV-Zeo was a gift from David Mu (Addgene plasmid # 75088 ; http://n2t.net/addgene:75088 ; RRID:Addgene_75088)
