LOCUS       Exported 861 bp ds-DNA linear SYN 02-DEC-2021
DEFINITION  retrovirus-mediated gene transfer into mammalian cells.
ACCESSION   .
VERSION     .
KEYWORDS    pMSCV-Zeo
SOURCE      synthetic DNA construct
  ORGANISM  synthetic DNA construct
REFERENCE   1 (bases 1 to 861)
  AUTHORS   Kendall J, Liu Q, Bakleh A, Krasnitz A, Nguyen KC, Lakshmi B, Gerald
            WL, Powers S, Mu D
  TITLE     Oncogenic cooperation and coamplification of developmental
            transcription factor genes in lung cancer.
  JOURNAL   Proc Natl Acad Sci U S A. 2007 Oct 16;104(42):16663-8. Epub 2007 Oct
            9.
  PUBMED    17925434
REFERENCE   2 (bases 1 to 861)
  AUTHORS   .
  TITLE     Direct Submission
  JOURNAL   Exported Dec 2, 2021 from SnapGene Server 1.1.58
            http://www.snapgene.com
FEATURES             Location/Qualifiers
     source          1..861
                     /organism="synthetic DNA construct"
                     /mol_type="other DNA"
     promoter        58..557
                     /label=PGK promoter
                     /note="mouse phosphoglycerate kinase 1 promoter"
     primer_bind     complement(93..116)
                     /label=MSCV-rev
                     /note="Murine stem cell virus, reverse primer"
     primer_bind     490..509
                     /label=mPGK-F
                     /note="Mouse PGK promoter, forward primer"
ORIGIN
        1 ccctcactcc ttctctaggc gccggantta gatctctcga ggttaacgaa ttctaccggg
       61 taggggaggc gcttttccca aggcagtctg gagcatgcgc tttagcagcc ccgctgggca
      121 cttggcgcta cacaagtggc ctctggcctc gcacacattc cacatccacc ggtaggcgcc
      181 aaccggctcc gttctttggt ggccccttcg cgccaccttc tactcctccc ctagtcagga
      241 agttcccccc cgccccgcag ctcgcgtcgt gcaggacgtg acaaatggaa gtagcacgtc
      301 tcactagtct cgtgcagatg gacagcaccg ctgagcaatg gaagcgggta ggcctttggg
      361 gcagcggcca atagcagctt tgctccttcg ctttctgggc tcagaggctg ggaaggggtg
      421 ggtccggggg cgggctcagg ggcgggctca ggggcggggc gggcgcccga aggtcctccg
      481 gaggcccggc attctgcacg cttcaaaagc gcacgtctgc cgcgctgttc tcctcttcct
      541 catctccggg cctttcgacc tgcagcccaa gcttaccatg gccaagttga ccagtgccgt
      601 tccggtgctc accgcgcgcg acgtcgccgg agcggtcgag ttctggaccg accggctcgg
      661 gttctcccgg gacttcgtgg aggacgactt cgccggtgtg gtccgggacg acgtgaccct
      721 gttcatcagc gcggtccagg accaggtggt gccggacaac accctggcct gggtgtgggt
      781 gcgcggcctg gacgagctgt acgccgagtg gtcggaggtc gtgtccacga acttccggga
      841 cgcctccggg ccggccatga c
//
