>Addgene plasmid #75088 | pMSCV-Zeo Sequencing Result | analyzer sequence | sequence record 146104
CTCATCTCCGGGCCTTTCGACCTGCAGCCCAAGCTTACCATGGCCAAGTTGACCAGTGCCGTTCCGGTGC
TCACCGCGCGCGACGTCGCCGGAGCGGTCGAGTTCTGGACCGACCGGCTCGGGTTCTCCCGGGACTTCGT
GGAGGACGACTTCGCCGGTGTGGTCCGGGACGACGTGACCCTGTTCATCAGCGCGGTCCAGGACCAGGTG
GTGCCGGACAACACCCTGGCCTGGGTGTGGGTGCGCGGCCTGGACGAGCTGTACGCCGAGTGGTCGGAGG
TCGTGTCCACGAACTTCCGGGACGCCTCCGGGCCGGCCATGACCGAGATCGGCGAGCAGCCGTGGGGGCG
GGAGTTCGCCCTGCGCGACCCGGCCGGCAACTGCGTGCACTTCGTGGCCGAGGAGCAGGACTGAATCGAT
AAAATAAAAGATTTTATTTAGTCTCCAGAAAAAGGGGGGAATGAAAGACCCCACCTGTAGGTTTGGCAAG
CTAGCTTAAGTAACGCCATTTTGCAAGGCATGGAAAATACATAACTGAGAATAGAGAAGTTCAGATCAAG
GTTAGGAACAGAGAGACAGCAGAATATGGGCCAAACAGGATATCTGTGGTAAGCAGTTCCTGCCCCGGCT
CAGGGCCAAGAACAGATGGTCCCCAGATGCGGTCCCGCCCTCAGCAGTTTCTAGAGAACCATCAGATGTT
TCCAGGGTGCCCCAAGGACCTGAAATGACCCTGTGCCTTATTTGAACTAACCAATCAGTTCGCTTCTCGC
TTCTGTTCGCGCGCTTCTGCTCCCCGAGCTCAATAAAAGAGCCCACAACCCCTCACTCGGCGCGCCAGTC
CTCCGATAGACTGCGTCGCCCGGGTACCCGTGTATCCAATAAACCCTCTTGCAGTTGCATCCGACTTGTG
GTCTCGCTGTTCCT
